>Addgene plasmid #92255 | pMCh-1016 | addgene full sequence | sequence record 194505 | Addgene NGS Result
GCCTCGGCCTCTGCATAAATAAAAAAAATTAGTCAGCCATGGGGCGGAGAATGGGCGGAACTGGGCGGAG
TTAGGGGCGGGATGGGCGGAGTTAGGGGCGGGACTATGGTTGCTGACTAATTGAGATGCATGCTTTGCAT
ACTTCTGCCTGCTGGGGAGCCTGGGGACTTTCCACACCTGGTTGCTGACTAATTGAGATGCATGCTTTGC
ATACTTCTGCCTGCTGGGGAGCCTGGGGACTTTCCACACCCTAACTGACACACATTCCACAGCTGGTTCT
TTCCGCCTCAGAAGGTACCTAACCAAGTTCCTCTTTCAGAGGTTATTTCAGGCCATGGTGCTGCGCAGAT
CCGCGTATGCGGTGTGAAATACCGCACAGATGCGTAAGGAGAAAATACCGCATCAGGAAATTGTAAGCGT
TAATATTTTGTTAAAATTCGCGTTAAATTTTTGTTAAATCAGCTCATTTTTTAACCAATAGGCCGAAATC
GGCAAAATCCCTTATAAATCAAAAGAATAGACCGAGATAGGGT
[37 nt withheld, positions 534-570]
AAAGAACGTGGACTCCAACGTCAAAGG
[49 nt withheld, positions 598-646]
T
[91 nt withheld, positions 648-738]
G
[124 nt withheld, positions 740-863]
CCATTCGCCATTCAGGCTGCGCAACTGTTGGGAAGGGCGATCGGTGCGGGCCTCTTCGCTATTACGCCAG
CCCGGATCGATCCTTATCGGATTTTACCACATTTGTAGAGGTTTTACTTGCTTTAAAAAACCTCCCACAT
CTCCCCCTGAACCTGAAACATAAAATGAATGCAATTGTTGTTGTTAACTTGTTTATTGCAGCTTATAATG
GTTACAAATAAAGCAATAGCATCACAAATTTCACAAATAAAGCATTTTTTTCACTGCATTCTAGTTGTGG
TTTGTCCAAACTCATCAATGTATCTTATCATGTCTGCTCGAAGCATTAACCCTCACTAAAGGGAAGCGGC
CGCGGCTCTCCTGGTGCTGATGATGGCAGCGCCTACAGGGACTCCCCGCTGAGCAGGTCCCCAGGCAGCA
GGGTGGTTAGCGGCGTGGGGCTGCCTATCACCCTGCTGTCGTCGGCGCTGGGCGGGCCCCACAGGCTGCT
GGAGTACTGGGGCACCCCGCCCCACAGCAGCTCACTGCTCCCCTTGCCACCCAGGCACGGGGCGTTCCAG
TGGCCAGCGTCGCTGCGTACCAGGCCATGGGAGCTGCCCGCTGCGCTGAGCCGCGGCTGGCTGGACGCGC
TGCTGGACTGCCAGCTGGAAGTGGGTGGCAGCGCCTGGCCTTGGGCTAAGAAGCGATTCACTTCTTCTTC
ACCAGCGAACTCGGCCAGGATGGTAGTGTTTCCCAGGACGCACATGTGCAGAGACTTCTGGGCCTTGGCA
GCCTCCTCCTTGGAGCTGTACCGGACCACAGCATTGCCTTGAGTCAGATTCAGGTGGAATGTGATAAGAG
GCCCATGTTGCAAACACAATGTCCGCAGTGTAGAACCATCAATCTGGGGAGTGAGGTTTCGAAGAACGAG
CCAGCTGCTGGTTCTTCCTGAGGTGTCGGTGCTCCAGGCAGAACCCGAGGAGTAGGAGCTGGTCCAGCCG
AGGGGGCTGGCACCCCAGGTGGAGGAGGGCTTGGGATTGGTTAACCCTGGAGGTGGCCTCGTGGGTGCAG
TACTGTTTCTGGGCACCTTCCATAGTTCATGAGACAGAGAGGCTTGCGTGTGGGAGGTAGGGCCAGAGGA
CCACGTCGATTTGATGTCTGACAGTTTACCTCCACTCTTGAGGAGGTAGCGGTTGACATCCTGGATGGTG
GTGTTGATGGTAGGCCCAGTGGGGACACTGCCAGGAGTGACGTCAGGGTCATTCTCAGGGTCAATATTCT
GCAGTCCTTTCCATGGAACTCCCGGATGGAATTCTGGGGGCCAGTTGATGCTAGAGCCATTTGAGATTTT
ATCACTGTCAGATTTGGCACGGAATTCGACGGGATCCGCGTCGAGTGAAGCGTAATCTGGAACATCATAT
GGGTAGGCCATGGTGTAAGCTTGGGCAGCCTCGACTAGCCTATAGTGAGTCGTATTAAGTACTCTAGCCT
TAAGAGCTGTAATTGAACTGGGAGTGGACACCTGTGGAGAGAAAGGCAAAGTGGATGTCAGTAAGACCAA
TAGGTGCCTATCAGAAACGCAAGAGTCTTCTCTGTCTCGACAAGCCCAGTTTCTATTGGTCTCCTTAAAC
CTGTCTTGTAACCTTGATACTTACCTGCCCAGTGCCTCACGACCAACTTCTGCAAGGCTACCTTAAGAGA
GTCACTGCAGCTTAAGTTCGAGACTGTTGTGTCAGAAGCACTGACTGCGTTAGCAATTTAACTGTGATAA
ACTACCGCAATAAAGCTTCTAGTGATCTGACGGTTCACTAAACGAGCTCTGCTTATATAGACCTCCCACC
GTACACGCCTACCGCCCATTTGCGTCAACGGGGCGGGCGATCGCAGTTGTTACGACATTTTGGAAAGTCC
CGTTGATTTTGGTGCCAAAACAAACTCCCATTGACGTCAATGGGGTGGAGACTTGGAAATCCCCGTGAGT
CAAACCGCTATCCACGCCCATTGGTGTACTGCCAAAACCGCATCACCATGGTAATAGCGATGACTAATAC
GTAGATGTACTGCCAAGTAGGAAAGTCCCGTAAGGTCATGTACTGGGCATAATGCCAGGCGGGCCATTTA
CCGTCATTGACGTCAATAGGGGGCGGACTTGGCATATGATACACTTGATGTACTGCCAAGTGGGCAGTTT
ACCGTAAATACTCCACCCATTGACGTCAATGGAAAGTCCCTATTGGCGTTACTATGGGAACATACGTCAT
TATTGACGTCAATGGGCGGGGGTCGTTGGGCGGTCAGCCAGGCGGGCCATTTACCGTAAGTTATGTAACG
CGGAACTCCATATATGGGCTATGAACTAATGACCCCGTAATTGATTACTATTAATAACTAGTCAATAATC
AATGCCAACATGGCGGTCATATTGGACATGAGCCAATATAAATGTACATATTATGATATAGATACAACGT
ATGCAATGGCCAATAGCCAATATTGATTTATGCTATATAACCAATGAATAATATGGCTAATGGCCAATAT
TGAAGATCTGTCGAGCCATGTGAGCAAAAGGCCAGCAAAAGGCCAGGAACCGTAAAAAGGCCGCGTTGCT
GGCGTTTTTCCATAGGCTCCGCCCCCCTGACGAGCATCACAAAAATCGACGCTCAAGTCAGAGGTGGCGA
AACCCGACAGGACTATAAAGATACCAGGCGTTTCCCCCTGGAAGCTCCCTCGTGCGCTCTCCTGTTCCGA
CCCTGCCGCTTACCGGATACCTGTCCGCCTTTCTCCCTTCGGGAAGCGTGGCGCTTTCTCATAGCTCACG
CTGTAGGTATCTCAGTTCGGTGTAGGTCGTTCGCTCCAAGCTGGGCTGTGTGCACGAACCCCCCGTTCAG
CCCGACCGCTGCGCCTTATCCGGTAACTATCGTCTTGAGTCCAACCCGGTAAGACACGACTTATCGCCAC
TGGCAGCAGCCACTGGTAACAGGATTAGCAGAGCGAGGTATGTAGGCGGTGCTACAGAGTTCTTGAAGTG
GTGGCCTAACTACGGCTACACTAGAAGAACAGTATTTGGTATCTGCGCTCTGCTGAAGCCAGTTACCTTC
GGAAAAAGAGTTGGTAGCTCTTGATCCGGCAAACAAACCACCGCTGGTAGCGGTGGTTTTTTTGTTTGCA
AGCAGCAGATTACGCGCAGAAAAAAAGGATCTCAAGAAGATCCTTTGATCTTTTCTACGGGGTCTGACGC
TCAGTGGAACGAAAACTCACGTTAAGGGATTTTGGTCATGAGATTATCAAAAAGGATCTTCACCTAGATC
CTTTTAAATTAAAAATGAAGTTTTAAATCAATCTAAAGTATATATGAGTAAACTTGGTCTGACAGTTACC
AATGCTTAATCAGTGAGGCACCTATCTCAGCGATCTGTCTATTTCGTTCATCCATAGTTGCCTGACTCCC
CGTCGTGTAGATAACTACGATACGGGAGGGCTTACCATCTGGCCCCAGTGCTGCAATGATACCGCGAGAC
CCACGCTCACCGGCTCCAGATTTATCAGCAATAAACCAGCCAGCCGGAAGGGCCGAGCGCAGAAGTGGTC
CTGCAACTTTATCCGCCTCCATCCAGTCTATTAATTGTTGCCGGGAAGCTAGAGTAAGTAGTTCGCCAGT
TAATAGTTTGCGCAACGTTGTTGCCATTGCTACAGGCATCGTGGTGTCACGCTCGTCGTTTGGTATGGCT
TCATTCAGCTCCGGTTCCCAACGATCAAGGCGAGTTACATGATCCCCCATGTTGTGCAAAAAAGCGGTTA
GCTCCTTCGGTCCTCCGATCGTTGTCAGAAGTAAGTTGGCCGCAGTGTTATCACTCATGGTTATGGCAGC
ACTGCATAATTCTCTTACTGTCATGCCATCCGTAAGATGCTTTTCTGTGACTGGTGAGTACTCAACCAAG
TCATTCTGAGAATAGTGTATGCGGCGACCGAGTTGCTCTTGCCCGGCGTCAATACGGGATAATACCGCGC
CACATAGCAGAACTTTAAAAGTGCTCATCATTGGAAAACGTTCTTCGGGGCGAAAACTCTCAAGGATCTT
ACCGCTGTTGAGATCCAGTTCGATGTAACCCACTCGTGCACCCAACTGATCTTCAGCATCTTTTACTTTC
ACCAGCGTTTCTGGGTGAGCAAAAACAGGAAGGCAAAATGCCGCAAAAAAGGGAATAAGGGCGACACGGA
AATGTTGAATACTCATACTCTTCCTTTTTCAATATTATTGAAGCATTTATCAGGGTTATTGTCTCATGAG
CGGATACATATTTGAATGTATTTAGAAAAATAAACAAATAGGGGTTCCGCGCACATTTCCCCGAAAAGTG
CCACCTGACGTCTAAGAAACCATTATTATCATGACATTAACCTATAAAAATAGGCGTATCACGAGGCCCT
TTCGTCTCGCGCGTTTCGGTGATGACGGTGAAAACCTCTGACACATGCAGCTCCCGGAGACGGTCACAGC
TTGTCTGTAAGCGGATGCCGGGAGCAGACAAGCCCGTCAGGGCGCGTCAGCGGGTGTTGGCGGGTGTCGG
GGCTGGCTTAACTATGCGGCATCAGAGCAGATTGTACTGAGAGTGCACCATACGCGGATCCTTATCGCTA
TCGATTCACACAAAAAACCAACACACAGATGTAATGAAAATAAAGATATTTTATTGCGGCCATCGTGATG
GCAGGTTGGGCGTCGCTTGGTCGGTCATTTCGAACCCCAGAGTCCCGCTCAGAAGAACTCGTCAAGAAGG
CGATAGAAGGCGATGCGCTGCGAATCGGGAGCGGCGATACCGTAAAGCACGAGGAAGCGGTCAGCCCATT
CGCCGCCAAGCTCTTCAGCAATATCACGGGTAGCCAACGCTATGTCCTGATAGCGGTCCGCCACACCCAG
CCGGCCACAGTCGATGAATCCAGAAAAGCGGCCATTTTCCACCATGATATTCGGCAAGCAGGCATCGCCA
TGGGTCACGACGAGATCCTCGCCGTCGGGCATGCGCGCCTTGAGCCTGGCGAACAGTTCGGCTGGCGCGA
GCCCCTGATGCTCTTCGTCCAGATCATCCTGATCGACAAGACCGGCTTCCATCCGAGTACGTGCTCGCTC
GATGCGATGTTTCGCTTGGTGGTCGAATGGGCAGGTAGCCGGATCAAGCGTATGCAGCCGCCGCATTGCA
TCAGCCATGATGGATACTTTCTCGGCAGGAGCAAGGTGAGATGACAGGAGATCCTGCCCCGGCACTTCGC
CCAATAGCAGCCAGTCCCTTCCCGCTTCAGTGACAACGTCGAGCACAGCTGCGCAAGGAACGCCCGTCGT
GGCCAGCCACGATAGCCGCGCTGCCTCGTCCTGCAGTTCATTCAGGGCACCGGACAGGTCGGTCTTGACA
AAAAGAACCGGGCGCCCCTGCGCTGACAGCCGGAACACGGCGGCATCAGAGCAGCCGATTGTCTGTTGTG
CCCAGTCATAGCCGAATAGCCTCTCCACCCAAGCGGCCGGAGAACCTGCGTGCAATCCATCTTGTTCAAT
CATGGTGGCTCTAGCCTTAAGTTCGAGACTGTTGTGTCAGAAGAATCAAGCTTTTTGCAAAAGCCTAGGC
CTCCAAAAAAGCCTCCTCACTACTTCTGGAATAGCTCAGAGGCCGAGGCG
Features (pLannotate 1.2.2; 20 found; start..end, strand, type, name):
    356..407     +  misc_feature   bom (fragment): basis of mobility region from pBR322
    435..863     -  rep_origin     f1 ori (sequence partly withheld): f1 bacteriophage origin of replication; arrow indicates direction of (+) strand synthesis
    867..934     -  CDS            lacZα (fragment): LacZα fragment of β-galactosidase; lacZ fragment
    958..1026    +  CDS            large T antigen (fragment): large T antigen from SV40 (simian virus 40)
   1049..1170    +  polyA_signal   SV40 poly(A) signal: SV40 polyadenylation signal
   1188..1205    +  promoter       T3 promoter (fragment): promoter for bacteriophage T3 RNA polymerase
   1249..2214    -  CDS            TNRC6C (fragment): TNR6C_HUMAN - Also known as KIAA1582. Experimental evidence at protein level: Swiss-Prot protein existence level 1. Plays a role in RNA-mediated gene silencing by micro-RNAs (miRNAs). Required for miRNA-dependent translational repression of complementary mRNAs by argonaute family proteins. As scaffoldng protein associates with argonaute proteins bound to partially complementary mRNAs and simultaneously can recruit CCR4-NOT and PAN deadenylase complexes. From Homo sapiens (Human).
   2241..2268    -  CDS            3xHA (fragment): three tandem HA epitope tags
   2302..2320    -  promoter       T7 promoter: promoter for bacteriophage T7 RNA polymerase
   2365..2497    -  intron         chimeric intron: chimera between introns from human β-globin and immunoglobulin heavy chain genes
   2658..2869    -  promoter       CMV promoter: human cytomegalovirus (CMV) immediate early promoter
   2870..3247    -  enhancer       CMV enhancer: human cytomegalovirus immediate early enhancer
   3460..4048    -  rep_origin     ori: high-copy-number ColE1/pMB1/pBR322/pUC origin of replication
   4219..5079    -  CDS            AmpR: β-lactamase; bla; confers resistance to ampicillin, carbenicillin, and related antibiotics
   5080..5184    -  promoter       AmpR promoter: bla
   5279..5314    +  CDS            rop (fragment): Rop protein, which maintains plasmids at low copy number; rop
   5416..5470    +  misc_feature   bom (fragment): basis of mobility region from pBR322
   5490..5538    -  polyA_signal   poly(A) signal: synthetic polyadenylation signal
   5605..6396    -  CDS            neo: KKA2_KLEPN - Also known as kan, nptII. Experimental evidence at protein level: Swiss-Prot protein existence level 1. Resistance to kanamycin, neomycin, paromomycin, ribostamycin, butirosin and gentamicin B. From Klebsiella pneumoniae.
   6447..291     -  promoter       SV40 promoter (across the origin): SV40 enhancer and early promoter
