[The description below was written by a language model from this plasmid's Addgene catalogue record and pLannotate feature annotations shown in this document.]
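Description:
pMCh-1016 is a mammalian expression plasmid built on the pCiNeo-NHA backbone, a pCI-neo-type vector that supplies an N-terminal HA epitope tag. It is propagated in E. coli through a high-copy ColE1/pUC-type origin with ampicillin selection from the β-lactamase gene, and it also carries an f1 phage origin. A separate cassette, consisting of the SV40 enhancer/early promoter, the neo (aminoglycoside phosphotransferase) coding sequence and a synthetic poly(A) signal, offers the option of G418 selection in mammalian cells. The catalogue lists a total size of 6,464 bp, while the sequenced record is 6,513 nt, a small discrepancy that the record does not explain.

The payload is the C-terminal effector domain (CED) of human TNRC6C, amino acids 1369–1690, cloned between retained SbfI and NotI sites as an insert of roughly 1 kb. Transcription is driven by the CMV immediate-early enhancer and promoter, followed by a chimeric β-globin/immunoglobulin intron that generally improves mRNA processing and expression, and it terminates at the SV40 late poly(A) signal. The annotation detects the HA tag as a fragment matching a 3xHA reference, immediately upstream of and in the same orientation as the TNRC6C fragment, which is consistent with a single backbone-encoded HA epitope fused to the N terminus. T7 and T3 phage promoters flank the insert, with the T7 promoter oriented so that it could support in vitro transcription of the tagged coding sequence.

TNRC6C is a GW182-family scaffold protein that acts with Argonaute proteins in miRNA-mediated repression and can recruit the CCR4-NOT and PAN deadenylase complexes. The plasmid expresses the isolated, HA-tagged effector domain in mammalian cells, where the tag allows detection or immunoprecipitation in studies of how this domain mediates silencing.
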