Addgene plasmid #92255: pMCh-1016
Purpose: Plasmid for expression of HA-tagged human TNRC6C CED in mammalian cells
Depositing lab: Marina Chekulaeva & Witold Filipowicz. Depositing organization: Friedrich Miescher Institute for Biomedical Research. Publication: miRNA repression involves GW182-mediated recruitment of CCR4-NOT through conserved W-containing motifs. Chekulaeva M, Mathys H, Zipprich JT, Attig J, Colic M, Parker R, Filipowicz W. Nat Struct Mol Biol. 2011 Oct 7;18(11):1218-26. doi: 10.1038/nsmb.2166. PubMed 21984184.
Backbone
  Vector backbone: pCiNeo-NHA
  Backbone size w/o insert (bp): 5470
  Total vector size (bp): 6464
  Vector type: Mammalian Expression
Growth in bacteria
  Bacterial resistance: Ampicillin, 100 μg/mL
  Growth temperature: 37°C
  Growth strain: DH5alpha
  Copy number: High Copy
Gene/Insert
  Gene/Insert name: TNRC6C CED
  Species: H. sapiens (human)
  Insert size (bp): 994
  Mutation: .C-terminal effector domain (CED): aa 1369-1690
  GenBank ID: NM_001142640.1
  Entrez Gene: TNRC6C
  Promoter: CMV
  Tag / fusion protein: HA (N terminal on backbone)
  Cloning method: Restriction Enzyme; 5′ cloning site SbfI (not destroyed); 3′ cloning site NotI (not destroyed)
  Sequencing primers: 5′ CACAGGTGTCCACTCCCAGTTC; 3′ ACTGCATTCTAGTTGTGGTTTGTCC
Terms and licenses: Academic/Nonprofit Terms; Industry Terms: Not Available to Industry
How to cite: pMCh-1016 was a gift from Marina Chekulaeva & Witold Filipowicz (Addgene plasmid # 92255 ; http://n2t.net/addgene:92255 ; RRID:Addgene_92255)
